Addgene plasmid #197554: pEPOZ1KN0147
Purpose: Level 1 gene expression cassette
Depositing lab: Nicola Patron. Depositing organization: Earlham Institute. Publication: Tuning Plant Promoters Using a Simple Split Luciferase Method to Assess Transcription Factor-DNA Interactions. Cai YM, Witham S, Patron NJ. ACS Synth Biol. 2023 Nov 17;12(11):3482-3486. doi: 10.1021/acssynbio.3c00094. Epub 2023 Oct 19. PubMed 37856867.
Backbone
  Vector backbone: pCK2
  Vector type: Synthetic Biology
Growth in bacteria
  Bacterial resistance: Kanamycin, 50 μg/mL
  Growth temperature: 37°C
  Growth strain: DH5alpha
  Copy number: High Copy
Gene/Insert
  Gene/Insert name: 2xCaMV35s::TMV::AtARF18:GR::35sT
  Species: Synthetic
  Cloning method: Restriction Enzyme; 5′ cloning site BsaI (destroyed during cloning); 3′ cloning site BsaI (destroyed during cloning)
Terms and licenses: Academic/Nonprofit Terms; Industry Terms: Not Available to Industry
Depositor comments: Please visit https://doi.org/10.1101/2023.02.13.528283 for bioRxiv preprint.
How to cite: pEPOZ1KN0147 was a gift from Nicola Patron (Addgene plasmid # 197554 ; http://n2t.net/addgene:197554 ; RRID:Addgene_197554)
