[The description below was written by a language model from this plasmid's Addgene catalogue record and pLannotate feature annotations shown in this document.]
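Description:
pEPOZ1KN0147 is a Level 1 Golden Gate (modular cloning) plasmid of about 10.1 kb, built in the pCK2 backbone and catalogued as a synthetic biology vector. The single plant transcription unit was assembled through BsaI sites that were destroyed during cloning. The feature table shows that the backbone is a binary vector. A high-copy ColE1/pUC-type origin, with the pBR322 bom region and a remnant of rop, supports propagation in E. coli. The pVS1 oriV together with the RepA replication and StaA stability genes would allow maintenance in Agrobacterium. Bacterial selection is by kanamycin through aph(3')-Ia. Nopaline-type left and right T-DNA border repeats flank the expression cassette, so it can be transferred into plant cells by Agrobacterium. No plant selectable marker is annotated within the T-DNA.

The cassette is driven by the enhanced CaMV 35S promoter, which has a duplicated enhancer, followed by the tobacco mosaic virus Ω leader, a translational enhancer. These elements drive the coding sequence of Arabidopsis thaliana AUXIN RESPONSE FACTOR 18 (ARF18), a transcription factor that recognises auxin-responsive promoter elements. ARF18 is fused at its C-terminal end to a fragment of the rat glucocorticoid receptor (GR), and the unit ends with the CaMV 35S terminator/polyadenylation signal. GR fusions of this kind are commonly used to hold a transcription factor in the cytoplasm until a glucocorticoid such as dexamethasone is applied, making its nuclear activity inducible, although the record does not say this explicitly. The associated publication concerns tuning plant promoters and assessing transcription factor–DNA interactions with a split luciferase method. This suggests the construct provides strongly expressed, controllable ARF18 in plant cells for such promoter-characterisation work.
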