Features (pLannotate 1.2.2; 15 found; start..end, strand, type, name):
    342..381     +  CDS            rop (fragment): Rop protein, which maintains plasmids at low copy number; rop
    483..623     +  misc_feature   bom: basis of mobility region from pBR322
    809..1397    -  rep_origin     ori: high-copy-number ColE1/pMB1/pBR322/pUC origin of replication
   1485..2300    -  CDS            KanR: aminoglycoside phosphotransferase; aph(3')-Ia; confers resistance to kanamycin in bacteria or G418 (Geneticin®) in eukaryotes
   2733..2757    +  misc_feature   LB T-DNA repeat: left border repeat from nopaline C58 T-DNA
   2861..3537    +  promoter       CaMV 35S promoter (enhanced): cauliflower mosaic virus 35S promoter with a duplicated enhancer region
   3562..3615    +  misc_feature   TMV Ω: translational enhancer from the tobacco mosaic virus 5'-leader sequence (Gallie et al., 1988)
   3624..5429    +  CDS            ARF18: ARFR_ARATH - Experimental evidence at protein level: Swiss-Prot protein existence level 1. Auxin response factors (ARFs) are transcriptional factors that bind specifically to the DNA sequence 5'-TGTCTC-3' found in the auxin-responsive promoter elements (AuxREs). Could act as transcriptional activator or repressor. Formation of heterodimers with Aux/IAA proteins may alter their ability to modulate early auxin response genes expression. From Arabidopsis thaliana (Mouse-ear cress).
   5460..6290    +  CDS            Nr3c1 (fragment): GCR_RAT - Also known as Grl. Experimental evidence at protein level: Swiss-Prot protein existence level 1. [Isoform A]: Has transcriptional activation and repression activity. Mediates glucocorticoid-induced apoptosis. Promotes accurate chromosome segregation during mitosis. May act as a tumor suppressor. May play a negative role in adipogenesis through the regulation of lipolytic and antilipogenic gene expression. From Rattus norvegicus (Rat).
   6328..6502    +  polyA_signal   CaMV poly(A) signal: cauliflower mosaic virus polyadenylation signal
   6523..6547    +  misc_feature   RB T-DNA repeat: right border repeat from nopaline C58 T-DNA
   6887..7288    +  CDS            Y4CG_SINFN (fragment): Protein inferred from homology: Swiss-Prot protein existence level 3. From Sinorhizobium fredii (strain NBRC 101917 / NGR234).
   7848..8477    +  CDS            pVS1 StaA: stability protein from the Pseudomonas plasmid pVS1 (Heeb et al., 2000)
   8906..9979    +  CDS            pVS1 RepA: replication protein from the Pseudomonas plasmid pVS1 (Heeb et al., 2000)
  10045..139     +  rep_origin     pVS1 oriV (across the origin): origin of replication for the Pseudomonas plasmid pVS1 (Heeb et al., 2000)
>Addgene plasmid #197554 | pEPOZ1KN0147 | addgene full sequence | sequence record 386953 | Addgene NGS Result
ACATTGGGAACCCAAAGCCGTACATTGGGAACCGGTCACACATGTAAGTGACTGATATAAAAGAGAAAAA
AGGCGATTTTTCCGCCTAAAACTCTTTAAAACTTATTAAAACTCTTAAAACCCGCCTGGCCTGTGCATAA
CTGTCTGGCCAGCGCACAGCCGAAGTGCTGCAAAAAGCGCCTACCCTTCGGTCGCTGCGCTCCCTACGCC
CCGCCGCTTCGCGTCGGCCTATCGCGGCCGCTGGCCGCTCAAAAATGGCTGGCCTACGGCCAGGCAATCT
ACCAGGGCGCGGACAAGCCGCGCCGTCGCCACTCGACCGCCGGCGCCCACATCAAGGCACCCTGCCTCGC
GCGTTTCGGTGATGACGGTGAAAACCTCTGACACATGCAGCTCCCGGTGACGGTCACAGCTTGTCTGTAA
GCGGATGCCGGGAGCAGACAAGCCCGTCAGGGCGCGTCAGCGGGTGTTGGCGGGTGTCGGGGCGCAGCCA
TGACCCAGTCACGTAGCGATAGCGGAGTGTATACTGGCTTAACTATGCGGCATCAGAGCAGATTGTACTG
AGAGTGCACCATATGCGGTGTGAAATACCGCACAGATGCGTAAGGAGAAAATACCGCATCAGGCGCTCAT
CCGCTTCCTCGCTCACTGACTCGCTGCGCTCGGTCGTTCGGCTGCGGCGAGCGGTATCAGCTCACTCAAA
GGCGGTAATACGGTTATCCACAGAATCAGGGGATAACGCAGGAAAGAACATGTGAGCAAAAGGCCAGCAA
AAGGCCAGGAACCGTAAAAAGGCCGCGTTGCTGGCGTTTTTCCATAGGCTCCGCCCCCCTGACGAGCATC
ACAAAAATCGACGCTCAAGTCAGAGGTGGCGAAACCCGACAGGACTATAAAGATACCAGGCGTTTCCCCC
TGGAAGCTCCCTCGTGCGCTCTCCTGTTCCGACCCTGCCGCTTACCGGATACCTGTCCGCCTTTCTCCCT
TCGGGAAGCGTGGCGCTTTCTCATAGCTCACGCTGTAGGTATCTCAGTTCGGTGTAGGTCGTTCGCTCCA
AGCTGGGCTGTGTGCACGAACCCCCCGTTCAGCCCGACCGCTGCGCCTTATCCGGTAACTATCGTCTTGA
GTCCAACCCGGTAAGACACGACTTATCGCCACTGGCAGCAGCCACTGGTAACAGGATTAGCAGAGCGAGG
TATGTAGGCGGTGCTACAGAGTTCTTGAAGTGGTGGCCTAACTACGGCTACACTAGAAGGACAGTATTTG
GTATCTGCGCTCTGCTGAAGCCAGTTACCTTCGGAAAAAGAGTTGGTAGCTCTTGATCCGGCAAACAAAC
CACCGCTGGTAGCGGTGGTTTTTTTGTTTGCAAGCAGCAGATTACGCGCAGAAAAAAAGGATCTCAAGAA
GATCCTTTGATCTTTTCTACGGGGTCTGACGCTCAGTGGAACGAAAACTCACGTTAAGGGATTTTGGTCA
TGCATTCTAGGTGATTAGAAAAACTCATCGAGCATCAAATGAAACTGCAATTTATTCATATCAGGATTAT
CAATACCATATTTTTGAAAAAGCCGTTTCTGTAATGAAGGAGAAAACTCACCGAGGCAGTTCCATAGGAT
GGCAAGATCCTGGTATCGGTCTGCGATTCCGACTCGTCCAACATCAATACAACCTATTAATTTCCCCTCG
TCAAAAATAAGGTTATCAAGTGAGAAATCACCATGAGTGACGACTGAATCCGGTGAGAATGGCAAAAGTT
TATGCATTTCTTTCCAGACTTGTTCAACAGGCCAGCCATTACGCTCGTCATCAAAATCACTCGCATCAAC
CAAACCGTTATTCATTCGTGATTGCGCCTGAGCGAGTCGAAATACGCGATCGCTGTTAAAAGGACAATTA
CAAACAGGAATCGAATGCAACCGGCGCAGGAACACTGCCAGCGCATCAACAATATTTTCACCTGAATCAG
GATATTCTTCTAATACCTGGAATGCTGTTTTCCCTGGGATCGCAGTGGTGAGTAACCATGCATCATCAGG
AGTACGGATAAAATGCTTGATGGTCGGAAGAGGCATAAATTCCGTCAGCCAGTTTAGTCTGACCATCTCA
TCTGTAACATCATTGGCAACGCTACCTTTGCCATGTTTCAGAAACAACTCTGGCGCATCGGGCTTCCCAT
ACAATCGGTAGATTGTCGCACCTGATTGCCCGACATTATCGCGAGCCCATTTATACCCATATAAATCAGC
ATCCATGTTGGAATTTAATCGCGGCCTTGAGCAAGACGTTTCCCGTTGAATATGGCTCATAACAGAACTT
ATTATTTCCTTCCTCTTTTCTACAGTATTTAAAGATACCCCAAGAAGCTAATTATAACAAGACGAACTCC
AATTCACTGTTCCTTGCATTCTAAAACCTTAAATACCAGAAAACAGCTTTTTCAAAGTTGTTTTCAAAGT
TGGCGTATAACATAGTATCGACGGAGCCGATTTTGAAACCGCGGTGATCACAGGCAGCAACGCTCTGTCA
TCGTTACAATCAACATGCTACCCTCCGCGAGATCATCCGTGTTTCAAACCCGGCAGCTTAGTTGCCGTTC
TTCCGAATAGCATCGGTAACATGAGCAAAGTCTGCCGCCTTACAACGGCTCTCCCGCTGACGCCGTCCCG
GACTGATGGGCTGCCTGTATCGAGTGGTGATTTTGTGCCGAGCTGCCGGTCGGGGAGCTGTTGGCTGGCT
GGTGGCAGGATATATTGTGGTGTAAACATAACGAATTGCTCTTCAGCAAGGAGGTCAACATGGTGGAGCA
CGACACTCTGGTCTACTCCAAAAATGTCAAAGATACAGTCTCAGAAGATCAAAGGGCTATTGAGACTTTT
CAACAAAGGATAATTTCGGGAAACCTCCTCGGATTCCATTGCCCAGCTATCTGTCACTTCATCGAAAGGA
CAGTAGAAAAGGAAGGTGGCTCCTACAAATGCCATCATTGCGATAAAGGAAAGGCTATCATTCAAGATCT
CTCTGCCGACAGTGGTCCCAAAGATGGACCCCCACCCACGAGGAGCATCGTGGAAAAAGAAGAGGTTCCA
ACCACGTCTACAAAGCAAGTGGATTGATGTGATAACATGGTGGAGCACGACACTCTGGTCTACTCCAAAA
ATGTCAAAGATACAGTCTCAGAAGATCAAAGGGCTATTGAGACTTTTCAACAAAGGATAATTTCGGGAAA
CCTCCTCGGATTCCATTGCCCAGCTATCTGTCACTTCATCGAAAGGACAGTAGAAAAGGAAGGTGGCTCC
TACAAATGCCATCATTGCGATAAAGGAAAGGCTATCATTCAAGATCTCTCTGCCGACAGTGGTCCCAAAG
ATGGACCCCCACCCACGAGGAGCATCGTGGAAAAAGAAGAGGTTCCAACCACGTCTACAAAGCAAGTGGA
TTGATGTGACATCTCCACTGACGTAAGGGATGACGCACAATCCCACTATCCTTCGCAAGACCCTTCCTCT
ATATAAGGAAGTTCATTTCATTTGGAGAGGACACGCTCGAGTATAAGAGCTCATTTTTACAACAATTACC
AACAACAACAAACAACAAACAACATTACAATTACATTTACAATTATCGATACAATGGCGAGTGTTGAAGG
TGATGATGATTTCGGAAGTTCTTCGTCAAGGTCTTATCAAGATCAACTATACACAGAGCTATGGAAAGTT
TGTGCAGGTCCATTAGTGGAAGTTCCTCGTGCTCAAGAGAGAGTTTTCTACTTCCCTCAGGGTCACATGG
AACAACTTGTGGCGTCAACTAATCAAGGAATCAATTCAGAAGAAATACCTGTTTTTGATCTTCCTCCAAA
GATACTTTGTCGAGTTCTTGATGTCACTTTAAAGGCGGAGCATGAAACAGATGAGGTTTACGCTCAGATC
ACATTACAACCAGAGGAAGATCAAAGTGAACCAACAAGTCTTGATCCACCTATTGTTGGACCAACTAAGC
AAGAGTTTCATTCGTTTGTTAAGATTTTAACGGCTTCAGATACAAGCACTCATGGTGGATTCTCTGTTCT
TCGTAAACACGCCACTGAATGCTTGCCTTCTTTGGATATGACACAAGCTACTCCTACTCAAGAACTTGTG
ACTAGAGATCTTCATGGCTTTGAATGGAGGTTTAAGCATATATTCAGAGGACAACCACGGAGGCATTTGC
TTACTACGGGTTGGAGTACATTTGTATCCTCGAAAAGACTTGTAGCTGGAGATGCTTTTGTGTTCTTGAG
GGGTGAGAATGGGGATTTACGGGTTGGAGTGAGACGATTAGCTCGGCATCAAAGCACAATGCCTACTTCG
GTTATTTCAAGTCAGAGCATGCATTTGGGAGTTCTTGCTACAGCTTCTCATGCTGTGCGTACAACAACAA
TCTTTGTTGTCTTTTACAAGCCTAGGATAAGCCAATTCATAGTTGGGGTGAACAAGTATATGGAAGCTAT
AAAGCATGGATTTTCTCTCGGTACCCGATTCAGAATGAGGTTTGAAGGAGAAGAGTCTCCTGAGAGAATA
TTTACTGGTACGATTGTGGGAAGTGGAGATCTATCTTCACAATGGCCAGCTTCTAAATGGAGGTCATTGC
AGGTACAATGGGATGAGCCAACAACAGTTCAAAGACCAGATAAAGTCTCACCATGGGAGATAGAGCCTTT
CTTGGCAACTTCCCCAATTTCAACTCCTGCTCAACAACCACAATCGAAATGCAAGCGGTCAAGACCCATC
GAGCCATCAGTTAAAACACCAGCCCCACCTAGTTTCTTGTACAGCCTCCCTCAGAGCCAAGATTCCATTA
ATGCATCCCTTAAACTGTTTCAAGATCCATCACTTGAGAGAATTTCAGGTGGATACTCCTCAAACAACAG
CTTCAAACCCGAGACTCCTCCTCCTCCAACGAATTGTAGCTATAGGTTGTTTGGATTTGATCTCACAAGC
AATTCTCCTGCTCCAATCCCTCAAGACAAGCAACCGATGGATACTTGTGGAGCTGCCAAGTGTCAAGAAC
CCATCACTCCAACCTCAATGAGTGAGCAGAAGAAGCAACAAACATCAAGAAGTCGAACTAAAGTGCAAAT
GCAAGGCATTGCGGTTGGTCGTGCGGTTGATTTAACACTGTTGAAATCTTACGATGAACTGATTGATGAG
CTTGAGGAGATGTTTGAGATTCAAGGACAGCTTCTTGCCCGAGACAAATGGATCGTTGTCTTCACTGATG
ATGAAGGAGATATGATGCTTGCTGGTGATGATCCGTGGAATGAGTTTTGCAAGATGGCAAAGAAGATATT
TATATATTCGAGCGATGAGGTTAAGAAAATGACAACGAAACTGAAGATTTCTTCGTCGTTAGAGAATGAG
GAATATGGTAATGAATCATTCGAAAATCGTAGTAGGGGGGGTTCGGGCGGGAGCGGTGGAAGCGGCGAAA
TTCAGCAAGCCACTGCAGGAGTCTCACAAGACACTTCGGAAAATCCTAACAAAACAATAGTTCCTGCAGC
ATTACCACAGCTCACCCCTACCTTGGTGTCACTGCTGGAGGTGATTGAACCCGAGGTGTTGTATGCAGGA
TATGATAGCTCTGTTCCAGATTCAGCATGGAGAATTATGACCACACTCAACATGTTAGGTGGGCGTCAAG
TGATTGCAGCAGTGAAATGGGCAAAGGCGATACTAGGCTTGAGAAACTTACACCTCGATGACCAAATGAC
CCTGCTACAGTACTCATGGATGTTTCTCATGGCATTTGCCTTGGGTTGGAGATCATACAGACAATCAAGC
GGAAACCTGCTCTGCTTTGCTCCTGATCTGATTATTAATGAGCAGAGAATGTCTCTACCCTGCATGTATG
ACCAATGTAAACACATGCTGTTTGTCTCCTCTGAATTACAAAGATTGCAGGTATCCTATGAAGAGTATCT
CTGTATGAAAACCTTACTGCTTCTCTCCTCAGTTCCTAAGGAAGGTCTGAAGAGTCAAGAGTTATTTGAT
GAGATTCGAATGACTTATATCAAAGAGCTAGGAAAAGCCATCGTCAAAAGGGAAGGGAACTCCAGTCAGA
ACTGGCAACGGTTTTACCAACTGACAAAGCTTCTGGACTCCATGCATGAGGTGGTTGAGAATCTCCTTAC
CTACTGCTTCCAGACATTTTTGGATAAGACCATGAGTATTGAATTCCCAGAGATGTTAGCTGAAATCATC
ACTAATCAGATACCAAAATATTCAAATGGAAATATCAAAAAGCTTCTGTTTCATCAAAAATGAGCTTCTC
TAGCTAGAGTCGATCGACAAGCTCGAGTTTCTCCATAATAATGTGTGAGTAGTTCCCAGATAAGGGAATT
AGGGTTCCTATAGGGTTTCGCTCATGTGTTGAGCATATAAGAAACCCTTAGTATGTATTTGTATTTGTAA
AATACTTCTATCAATAAAATTTCTAATTCCTAAAACCAAAATCCAGTACTAAAATCCAGATCGCTATACT
GAAGAGCAATTCTGACAGGATATATTGGCGGGTAAACCTAAGAGAAAAGAGCGTTTATTAGAATAATCGG
ATATTTAAAAGGGCGTGAAAAGGTTTATCCGTTCGTCCATTTGTATGTGCATGCCAACCACAGGGTTCCC
CTCGGGATCAAAGTACTTTGATCCAACCCCTCCGCTGCTATAGTGCAGTCGGCTTCTGACGTTCAGTGCA
GCCGTCATCTGAAAACGACATGTCGCACAAGTCCTAAGTTACGCGACAGGCTGCCGCCCTGCCCTTTTCC
TGGCGTTTTCTTGTCGCGTGTTTTAGTCGCATAAAGTAGAATACTTGCGACTAGAACCGGAGACATTACG
CCATGAACAAGAGCGCCGCCGCTGGCCTGCTGGGCTATGCCCGCGTCAGCACCGACGACCAGGACTTGAC
CAACCAACGGGCCGAACTGCACGCGGCCGGCTGCACCAAGCTGTTTTCCGAGAAGATCACCGGCACCAGG
CGCGACCGCCCGGAGCTGGCCAGGATGCTTGACCACCTACGCCCTGGCGACGTTGTGACAGTGACCAGGC
TAGACCGCCTGGCCCGCAGCACCCGCGACCTACTGGACATTGCCGAGCGCATCCAGGAGGCCGGCGCGGG
CCTGCGTAGCCTGGCAGAGCCGTGGGCCGACACCACCACGCCGGCCGGCCGCATGGTGTTGACCGTGTTC
GCCGGCATTGCCGAGTTCGAGCGTTCCCTAATCATCGACCGCACCCGGAGCGGGCGCGAGGCCGCCAAGG
CCCGAGGCGTGAAGTTTGGCCCCCGCCCTACCCTCACCCCGGCACAGATCGCGCACGCCCGCGAGCTGAT
CGACCAGGAAGGCCGCACCGTGAAAGAGGCGGCTGCACTGCTTGGCGTGCATCGCTCGACCCTGTACCGC
GCACTTGAGCGCAGCGAGGAAGTGACGCCCACCGAGGCCAGGCGGCGCGGTGCCTTCCGTGAGGACGCAT
TGACCGAGGCCGACGCCCTGGCGGCCGCCGAGAATGAACGCCAAGAGGAACAAGCATGAAACCGCACCAG
GACGGCCAGGACGAACCGTTTTTCATTACCGAAGAGATCGAGGCGGAGATGATCGCGGCCGGGTACGTGT
TCGAGCCGCCCGCGCACCTCTCAACCGTGCGGCTGCATGAAATCCTGGCCGGTTTGTCTGATGCCAAGCT
GGCGGCCTGGCCGGCCAGCTTGGCCGCTGAAGAAACCGAGCGCCGCCGTCTAAAAAGGTGATGTGTATTT
GAGTAAAACAGCTTGCGTCATGCGGTCGCTGCGTATATGATGCGATGAGTAAATAAACAAATACGCAAGG
GGAACGCATGAAGGTTATCGCTGTACTTAACCAGAAAGGCGGGTCAGGCAAGACGACCATCGCAACCCAT
CTAGCCCGCGCCCTGCAACTCGCCGGGGCCGATGTTCTGTTAGTCGATTCCGATCCCCAGGGCAGTGCCC
GCGATTGGGCGGCCGTGCGGGAAGATCAACCGCTAACCGTTGTCGGCATCGACCGCCCGACGATTGACCG
CGACGTGAAGGCCATCGGCCGGCGCGACTTCGTAGTGATCGACGGAGCGCCCCAGGCGGCGGACTTGGCT
GTGTCCGCGATCAAGGCAGCCGACTTCGTGCTGATTCCGGTGCAGCCAAGCCCTTACGACATATGGGCCA
CCGCCGACCTGGTGGAGCTGGTTAAGCAGCGCATTGAGGTCACGGATGGAAGGCTACAAGCGGCCTTTGT
CGTGTCGCGGGCGATCAAAGGCACGCGCATCGGCGGTGAGGTTGCCGAGGCGCTGGCCGGGTACGAGCTG
CCCATTCTTGAGTCCCGTATCACGCAGCGCGTGAGCTACCCAGGCACTGCCGCCGCCGGCACAACCGTTC
TTGAATCAGAACCCGAGGGCGACGCTGCCCGCGAGGTCCAGGCGCTGGCCGCTGAAATTAAATCAAAACT
CATTTGAGTTAATGAGGTAAAGAGAAAATGAGCAAAAGCACAAACACGCTAAGTGCCGGCCGTCCGAGCG
CACGCAGCAGCAAGGCTGCAACGTTGGCCAGCCTGGCAGACACGCCAGCCATGAAGCGGGTCAACTTTCA
GTTGCCGGCGGAGGATCACACCAAGCTGAAGATGTACGCGGTACGCCAAGGCAAGACCATTACCGAGCTG
CTATCTGAATACATCGCGCAGCTACCAGAGTAAATGAGCAAATGAATAAATGAGTAGATGAATTTTAGCG
GCTAAAGGAGGCGGCATGGAAAATCAAGAACAACCAGGCACCGACGCCGTGGAATGCCCCATGTGTGGAG
GAACGGGCGGTTGGCCAGGCGTAAGCGGCTGGGTTGCCTGCCGGCCCTGCAATGGCACTGGAACCCCCAA
GCCCGAGGAATCGGCGTGAGCGGTCGCAAACCATCCGGCCCGGTACAAATCGGCGCGGCGCTGGGTGATG
ACCTGGTGGAGAAGTTGAAGGCCGCGCAGGCCGCCCAGCGGCAACGCATCGAGGCAGAAGCACGCCCCGG
TGAATCGTGGCAAGCGGCCGCTGATCGAATCCGCAAAGAATCCCGGCAACCGCCGGCAGCCGGTGCGCCG
TCGATTAGGAAGCCGCCCAAGGGCGACGAGCAACCAGATTTTTTCGTTCCGATGCTCTATGACGTGGGCA
CCCGCGATAGTCGCAGCATCATGGACGTGGCCGTTTTCCGTCTGTCGAAGCGTGACCGACGAGCTGGCGA
GGTGATCCGCTACGAGCTTCCAGACGGGCACGTAGAGGTTTCCGCAGGGCCGGCCGGCATGGCCAGTGTG
TGGGATTACGACCTGGTACTGATGGCGGTTTCCCATCTAACCGAATCCATGAACCGATACCGGGAAGGGA
AGGGAGACAAGCCCGGCCGCGTGTTCCGTCCACACGTTGCGGACGTACTCAAGTTCTGCCGGCGAGCCGA
TGGCGGAAAGCAGAAAGACGACCTGGTAGAAACCTGCATTCGGTTAAACACCACGCACGTTGCCATGCAG
CGTACGAAGAAGGCCAAGAACGGCCGCCTGGTGACGGTATCCGAGGGTGAAGCCTTGATTAGCCGCTACA
AGATCGTAAAGAGCGAAACCGGGCGGCCGGAGTACATCGAGATCGAGCTAGCTGATTGGATGTACCGCGA
GATCACAGAAGGCAAGAACCCGGACGTGCTGACGGTTCACCCCGATTACTTTTTGATCGATCCCGGCATC
GGCCGTTTTCTCTACCGCCTGGCACGCCGCGCCGCAGGCAAGGCAGAAGCCAGATGGTTGTTCAAGACGA
TCTACGAACGCAGTGGCAGCGCCGGAGAGTTCAAGAAGTTCTGTTTCACCGTGCGCAAGCTGATCGGGTC
AAATGACCTGCCGGAGTACGATTTGAAGGAGGAGGCGGGGCAGGCTGGCCCGATCCTAGTCATGCGCTAC
CGCAACCTGATCGAGGGCGAAGCATCCGCCGGTTCCTAATGTACGGAGCAGATGCTAGGGCAAATTGCCC
TAGCAGGGGAAAAAGGTCGAAAAGGACTCTTTCCTGTGGATAGCACGTACATTGGGAACCCAAAGCCGTA
CATTGGGAACCGGAACCCGT
